Addgene plasmid #61191: pCMU-ACTFr
Purpose: Fluorescent reporter for F-actin AtFim-ABD2-mCherry expressed under AtUBQ10 promoter
Depositing lab: Maria Harrison. Depositing organization: Boyce Thompson Institute for Plant Research, Inc. Publication: A set of fluorescent protein-based markers expressed from constitutive and arbuscular mycorrhiza-inducible promoters to label organelles, membranes and cytoskeletal elements in Medicago truncatula. Ivanov S, Harrison MJ. Plant J. 2014 Oct 20. doi: 10.1111/tpj.12706. PubMed 25329881.
Backbone
  Vector backbone: pK7m34GW
  Vector type: Plant Expression
  Selectable markers: Kanamycin
Growth in bacteria
  Bacterial resistance: Spectinomycin, 50 μg/mL
  Growth temperature: 37°C
  Growth strain: DH5alpha
  Copy number: High Copy
Gene/Insert
  Gene/Insert name: AtFimbrin1-ABD
  Insert size (bp): 1017
  Promoter: AtUBQ10
  Tag / fusion protein: mCherry
  Cloning method: Gateway Cloning
  Sequencing primers: 5′ ATGGAGATCGTTGAAGGATCTT; 3′ TTCGATGGATGCTTCCTCTG
Terms and licenses: Academic/Nonprofit Terms; Industry Terms: Not Available to Industry
How to cite: pCMU-ACTFr was a gift from Maria Harrison (Addgene plasmid # 61191 ; http://n2t.net/addgene:61191 ; RRID:Addgene_61191)
