[The description below was written by a language model from this plasmid's Addgene catalogue record and pLannotate feature annotations shown in this document.]
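Description:
pCMU-ACTFr is a plant binary expression vector built on the pK7m34GW MultiSite Gateway destination backbone and designed as a red fluorescent marker for filamentous actin. The 12.3 kb plasmid carries a high-copy ColE1/pUC-type origin with a bom site for propagation in E. coli, together with the pVS1 origin, RepA and StaA stability functions that allow maintenance in Agrobacterium. Bacterial selection is through the aadA (SmR) gene, which confers spectinomycin and streptomycin resistance.

Between the nopaline-type right and left T-DNA border repeats lie two cassettes. The reporter was assembled by three-fragment Gateway recombination, which leaves attB4, attB1 and attB2 scars. The roughly 2 kb interval between attB4 and attB1 is not annotated in the feature table, but its position matches the Arabidopsis UBQ10 promoter named in the catalogue entry. Between attB1 and attB2 sits a fragment of about 1 kb from Arabidopsis Fimbrin1 that corresponds to its second actin-binding domain (ABD2). mCherry follows directly after attB2 as a C-terminal fusion, and a CaMV polyadenylation signal terminates the transcript. Downstream, a NOS promoter–nptII–NOS terminator cassette provides kanamycin selection of transformed plant tissue.

Because the fimbrin domain binds F-actin, the fusion decorates actin filaments and makes the cytoskeleton visible in living cells by fluorescence microscopy, with the ubiquitin promoter giving constitutive expression. The plasmid belongs to a set of fluorescent protein markers developed to label organelles, membranes and cytoskeletal elements in Medicago truncatula, including in work on arbuscular mycorrhizal symbiosis.
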