Features (pLannotate 1.2.2; 22 found; start..end, strand, type, name):
    227..283     +  CDS            GmR (fragment): gentamycin acetyltransferase; aacC1; confers resistance to gentamycin
    294..1081    +  CDS            SmR (fragment): aminoglycoside adenylyltransferase (Murphy, 1985); aadA; confers resistance to spectinomycin and streptomycin
   1325..1913    +  rep_origin     ori: high-copy-number ColE1/pMB1/pBR322/pUC origin of replication
   2099..2239    -  misc_feature   bom: basis of mobility region from pBR322
   2341..2380    -  CDS            rop (fragment): Rop protein, which maintains plasmids at low copy number; rop
   2583..2777    -  rep_origin     pVS1 oriV: origin of replication for the Pseudomonas plasmid pVS1 (Heeb et al., 2000)
   2843..3911    -  CDS            pVS1 RepA (fragment): replication protein from the Pseudomonas plasmid pVS1 (Heeb et al., 2000)
   4344..4973    -  CDS            pVS1 StaA: stability protein from the Pseudomonas plasmid pVS1 (Heeb et al., 2000)
   5533..5934    -  CDS            Y4CG_SINFN (fragment): Protein inferred from homology: Swiss-Prot protein existence level 3. From Sinorhizobium fredii (strain NBRC 101917 / NGR234).
   6273..6297    -  misc_feature   RB T-DNA repeat: right border repeat from nopaline C58 T-DNA
   6422..6442    +  protein_bind   attB4: mutant version of attB; core recombination site for the Gateway® BP reaction BP Clonase™
   8430..8450    +  protein_bind   attB1: mutant version of attB; core recombination site for the Gateway® BP reaction BP Clonase™
   8459..9472    +  CDS            FIM1 (fragment): FIMB1_ARATH - Experimental evidence at protein level: Swiss-Prot protein existence level 1. Cross-links actin filaments (F-actin) in a calcium independent manner. Induces the formation of actin aggregates. Stabilizes and prevents F-actin depolymerization mediated by profilin. Key regulator of actin cytoarchitecture, probably involved in cell cycle, cell division, cell elongation and cytoplasmic tractus. From Arabidopsis thaliana (Mouse-ear cress).
   9477..9497    -  protein_bind   attB2: mutant version of attB; core recombination site for the Gateway® BP reaction BP Clonase™
   9500..10207   +  CDS            mCherry: mCherry is a basic (constitutively fluorescent) red fluorescent protein published in 2004, derived from Discosoma sp.. It is reported to be a very rapidly-maturing monomer with low acid sensitivity.
  10236..10276   +  CDS            lacZα (fragment): LacZα fragment of β-galactosidase; lacZ fragment
  10375..10534   +  polyA_signal   CaMV poly(A) signal (fragment): cauliflower mosaic virus polyadenylation signal
  10651..10830   +  promoter       NOS promoter: nopaline synthase promoter
  10864..11655   +  CDS            neo: KKA2_KLEPN - Also known as kan, nptII. Experimental evidence at protein level: Swiss-Prot protein existence level 1. Resistance to kanamycin, neomycin, paromomycin, ribostamycin, butirosin and gentamicin B. From Klebsiella pneumoniae.
  11698..11950   +  terminator     NOS terminator: nopaline synthase terminator and poly(A) signal
  12043..12067   -  misc_feature   LB T-DNA repeat: left border repeat from nopaline C58 T-DNA
  12305..137     -  CDS            int (fragment) (across the origin): INT2_ECOLX - Protein inferred from homology: Swiss-Prot protein existence level 3. Putative integrase believed to be involved in the insertion of antibiotic resistance genes into plasmids and transposons. From Escherichia coli.
>Addgene plasmid #61191 | pCMU-ACTFr | depositor full sequence | sequence record 100502 | pCMU-ACTFr sequence 12305 bps
ATTCGGGCACGAACCCAGTGGACATAAGCCTCGTTCGGTTCGTAAGCTGTAATGCAAGTAGCGTAACTGC
CGTCACGCAACTGGTCCAGAACCTTGACCGAACGCAGCGGTGGTAACGGCGCAGTGGCGGTTTTCATGGC
TTCTTGTTATGACATGTTTTTTTGGGGTACAGTCTATGCCTCGGGCATCCAAGCAGCAAGCGCGTTACGC
CGTGGGTCGATGTTTGATGTTATGGAGCAGCAACGATGTTACGCAGCAGGGCAGTCGCCCTAAAACAAAG
TTAAACATCATGGGGGAAGCGGTGATCGCCGAAGTATCGACTCAACTATCAGAGGTAGTTGGCGTCATCG
AGCGCCATCTCGAACCGACGTTGCTGGCCGTACATTTGTACGGCTCCGCAGTGGATGGCGGCCTGAAGCC
ACACAGTGATATTGATTTGCTGGTTACGGTGACCGTAAGGCTTGATGAAACAACGCGGCGAGCTTTGATC
AACGACCTTTTGGAAACTTCGGCTTCCCCTGGAGAGAGCGAGATTCTCCGCGCTGTAGAAGTCACCATTG
TTGTGCACGACGACATCATTCCGTGGCGTTATCCAGCTAAGCGCGAACTGCAATTTGGAGAATGGCAGCG
CAATGACATTCTTGCAGGTATCTTCGAGCCAGCCACGATCGACATTGATCTGGCTATCTTGCTGACAAAA
GCAAGAGAACATAGCGTTGCCTTGGTAGGTCCAGCGGCGGAGGAACTCTTTGATCCGGTTCCTGAACAGG
ATCTATTTGAGGCGCTAAATGAAACCTTAACGCTATGGAACTCGCCGCCCGACTGGGCTGGCGATGAGCG
AAATGTAGTGCTTACGTTGTCCCGCATTTGGTACAGCGCAGTAACCGGCAAAATCGCGCCGAAGGATGTC
GCTGCCGACTGGGCAATGGAGCGCCTGCCGGCCCAGTATCAGCCCGTCATACTTGAAGCTAGACAGGCTT
ATCTTGGACAAGAAGAAGATCGCTTGGCCTCGCGCGCAGATCAGTTGGAAGAATTTGTCCACTACGTGAA
AGGCGAGATCACCAAGGTAGTCGGCAAATAATGTCTAGCTAGAAATTCGTTCAAGCCGACGCCGCTTCGC
CGGCGTTAACTCAAGCGATTAGATGCACTAAGCACATAATTGCTCACAGCCAAACTATCAGGTCAAGTCT
GCTTTTATTATTTTTAAGCGTGCATAATAAGCCCTACACAAATTGGGAGATATATCATGCATGACCAAAA
TCCCTTAACGTGAGTTTTCGTTCCACTGAGCGTCAGACCCCGTAGAAAAGATCAAAGGATCTTCTTGAGA
TCCTTTTTTTCTGCGCGTAATCTGCTGCTTGCAAACAAAAAAACCACCGCTACCAGCGGTGGTTTGTTTG
CCGGATCAAGAGCTACCAACTCTTTTTCCGAAGGTAACTGGCTTCAGCAGAGCGCAGATACCAAATACTG
TCCTTCTAGTGTAGCCGTAGTTAGGCCACCACTTCAAGAACTCTGTAGCACCGCCTACATACCTCGCTCT
GCTAATCCTGTTACCAGTGGCTGCTGCCAGTGGCGATAAGTCGTGTCTTACCGGGTTGGACTCAAGACGA
TAGTTACCGGATAAGGCGCAGCGGTCGGGCTGAACGGGGGGTTCGTGCACACAGCCCAGCTTGGAGCGAA
CGACCTACACCGAACTGAGATACCTACAGCGTGAGCTATGAGAAAGCGCCACGCTTCCCGAAGGGAGAAA
GGCGGACAGGTATCCGGTAAGCGGCAGGGTCGGAACAGGAGAGCGCACGAGGGAGCTTCCAGGGGGAAAC
GCCTGGTATCTTTATAGTCCTGTCGGGTTTCGCCACCTCTGACTTGAGCGTCGATTTTTGTGATGCTCGT
CAGGGGGGCGGAGCCTATGGAAAAACGCCAGCAACGCGGCCTTTTTACGGTTCCTGGCCTTTTGCTGGCC
TTTTGCTCACATGTTCTTTCCTGCGTTATCCCCTGATTCTGTGGATAACCGTATTACCGCCTTTGAGTGA
GCTGATACCGCTCGCCGCAGCCGAACGACCGAGCGCAGCGAGTCAGTGAGCGAGGAAGCGGAAGAGCGCC
TGATGCGGTATTTTCTCCTTACGCATCTGTGCGGTATTTCACACCGCATATGGTGCACTCTCAGTACAAT
CTGCTCTGATGCCGCATAGTTAAGCCAGTATACACTCCGCTATCGCTACGTGACTGGGTCATGGCTGCGC
CCCGACACCCGCCAACACCCGCTGACGCGCCCTGACGGGCTTGTCTGCTCCCGGCATCCGCTTACAGACA
AGCTGTGACCGTCTCCGGGAGCTGCATGTGTCAGAGGTTTTCACCGTCATCACCGAAACGCGCGAGGCAG
GGTGCCTTGATGTGGGCGCCGGCGGTCGAGTGGCGACGGCGCGGCTTGTCCGCGCCCTGGTAGATTGCCT
GGCCGTAGGCCAGCCATTTTTGAGCGGCCAGCGGCCGCGATAGGCCGACGCGAAGCGGCGGGGCGTAGGG
AGCGCAGCGACCGAAGGGTAGGCGCTTTTTGCAGCTCTTCGGCTGTGCGCTGGCCAGACAGTTATGCACA
GGCCAGGCGGGTTTTAAGAGTTTTAATAAGTTTTAAAGAGTTTTAGGCGGAAAAATCGCCTTTTTTCTCT
TTTATATCAGTCACTTACATGTGTGACCGGTTCCCAATGTACGGCTTTGGGTTCCCAATGTACGGGTTCC
GGTTCCCAATGTACGGCTTTGGGTTCCCAATGTACGTGCTATCCACAGGAAAGAGACCTTTTCGACCTTT
TTCCCCTGCTAGGGCAATTTGCCCTAGCATCTGCTCCGTACATTAGGAACCGGCGGATGCTTCGCCCTCG
ATCAGGTTGCGGTAGCGCATGACTAGGATCGGGCCAGCCTGCCCCGCCTCCTCCTTCAAATCGTACTCCG
GCAGGTCATTTGACCCGATCAGCTTGCGCACGGTGAAACAGAACTTCTTGAACTCTCCGGCGCTGCCACT
GCGTTCGTAGATCGTCTTGAACAACCATCTGGCTTCTGCCTTGCCTGCGGCGCGGCGTGCCAGGCGGTAG
AGAAAACGGCCGATGCCGGGATCGATCAAAAAGTAATCGGGGTGAACCGTCAGCACGTCCGGGTTCTTGC
CTTCTGTGATCTCGCGGTACATCCAATCAGCTAGCTCGATCTCGATGTACTCCGGCCGCCCGGTTTCGCT
CTTTACGATCTTGTAGCGGCTAATCAAGGCTTCACCCTCGGATACCGTCACCAGGCGGCCGTTCTTGGCC
TTCTTCGTACGCTGCATGGCAACGTGCGTGGTGTTTAACCGAATGCAGGTTTCTACCAGGTCGTCTTTCT
GCTTTCCGCCATCGGCTCGCCGGCAGAACTTGAGTACGTCCGCAACGTGTGGACGGAACACGCGGCCGGG
CTTGTCTCCCTTCCCTTCCCGGTATCGGTTCATGGATTCGGTTAGATGGGAAACCGCCATCAGTACCAGG
TCGTAATCCCACACACTGGCCATGCCGGCCGGCCCTGCGGAAACCTCTACGTGCCCGTCTGGAAGCTCGT
AGCGGATCACCTCGCCAGCTCGTCGGTCACGCTTCGACAGACGGAAAACGGCCACGTCCATGATGCTGCG
ACTATCGCGGGTGCCCACGTCATAGAGCATCGGAACGAAAAAATCTGGTTGCTCGTCGCCCTTGGGCGGC
TTCCTAATCGACGGCGCACCGGCTGCCGGCGGTTGCCGGGATTCTTTGCGGATTCGATCAGCGGCCGCTT
GCCACGATTCACCGGGGCGTGCTTCTGCCTCGATGCGTTGCCGCTGGGCGGCCTGCGCGGCCTTCAACTT
CTCCACCAGGTCATCACCCAGCGCCGCGCCGATTTGTACCGGGCCGGATGGTTTGCGACCGTCACGCCGA
TTCCTCGGGCTTGGGGGTTCCAGTGCCATTGCAGGGCCGGCAGACAACCCAGCCGCTTACGCCTGGCCAA
CCGCCCGTTCCTCCACACATGGGGCATTCCACGGCGTCGGTGCCTGGTTGTTCTTGATTTTCCATGCCGC
CTCCTTTAGCCGCTAAAATTCATCTACTCATTTATTCATTTGCTCATTTACTCTGGTAGCTGCGCGATGT
ATTCAGATAGCAGCTCGGTAATGGTCTTGCCTTGGCGTACCGCGTACATCTTCAGCTTGGTGTGATCCTC
CGCCGGCAACTGAAAGTTGACCCGCTTCATGGCTGGCGTGTCTGCCAGGCTGGCCAACGTTGCAGCCTTG
CTGCTGCGTGCGCTCGGACGGCCGGCACTTAGCGTGTTTGTGCTTTTGCTCATTTTCTCTTTACCTCATT
AACTCAAATGAGTTTTGATTTAATTTCAGCGGCCAGCGCCTGGACCTCGCGGGCAGCGTCGCCCTCGGGT
TCTGATTCAAGAACGGTTGTGCCGGCGGCGGCAGTGCCTGGGTAGCTCACGCGCTGCGTGATACGGGACT
CAAGAATGGGCAGCTCGTACCCGGCCAGCGCCTCGGCAACCTCACCGCCGATGCGCGTGCCTTTGATCGC
CCGCGACACGACAAAGGCCGCTTGTAGCCTTCCATCCGTGACCTCAATGCGCTGCTTAACCAGCTCCACC
AGGTCGGCGGTGGCCCATATGTCGTAAGGGCTTGGCTGCACCGGAATCAGCACGAAGTCGGCTGCCTTGA
TCGCGGACACAGCCAAGTCCGCCGCCTGGGGCGCTCCGTCGATCACTACGAAGTCGCGCCGGCCGATGGC
CTTCACGTCGCGGTCAATCGTCGGGCGGTCGATGCCGACAACGGTTAGCGGTTGATCTTCCCGCACGGCC
GCCCAATCGCGGGCACTGCCCTGGGGATCGGAATCGACTAACAGAACATCGGCCCCGGCGAGTTGCAGGG
CGCGGGCTAGATGGGTTGCGATGGTCGTCTTGCCTGACCCGCCTTTCTGGTTAAGTACAGCGATAACCTT
CATGCGTTCCCCTTGCGTATTTGTTTATTTACTCATCGCATCATATACGCAGCGACCGCATGACGCAAGC
TGTTTTACTCAAATACACATCACCTTTTTAGACGGCGGCGCTCGGTTTCTTCAGCGGCCAAGCTGGCCGG
CCAGGCCGCCAGCTTGGCATCAGACAAACCGGCCAGGATTTCATGCAGCCGCACGGTTGAGACGTGCGCG
GGCGGCTCGAACACGTACCCGGCCGCGATCATCTCCGCCTCGATCTCTTCGGTAATGAAAAACGGTTCGT
CCTGGCCGTCCTGGTGCGGTTTCATGCTTGTTCCTCTTGGCGTTCATTCTCGGCGGCCGCCAGGGCGTCG
GCCTCGGTCAATGCGTCCTCACGGAAGGCACCGCGCCGCCTGGCCTCGGTGGGCGTCACTTCCTCGCTGC
GCTCAAGTGCGCGGTACAGGGTCGAGCGATGCACGCCAAGCAGTGCAGCCGCCTCTTTCACGGTGCGGCC
TTCCTGGTCGATCAGCTCGCGGGCGTGCGCGATCTGTGCCGGGGTGAGGGTAGGGCGGGGGCCAAACTTC
ACGCCTCGGGCCTTGGCGGCCTCGCGCCCGCTCCGGGTGCGGTCGATGATTAGGGAACGCTCGAACTCGG
CAATGCCGGCGAACACGGTCAACACCATGCGGCCGGCCGGCGTGGTGGTGTCGGCCCACGGCTCTGCCAG
GCTACGCAGGCCCGCGCCGGCCTCCTGGATGCGCTCGGCAATGTCCAGTAGGTCGCGGGTGCTGCGGGCC
AGGCGGTCTAGCCTGGTCACTGTCACAACGTCGCCAGGGCGTAGGTGGTCAAGCATCCTGGCCAGCTCCG
GGCGGTCGCGCCTGGTGCCGGTGATCTTCTCGGAAAACAGCTTGGTGCAGCCGGCCGCGTGCAGTTCGGC
CCGTTGGTTGGTCAAGTCCTGGTCGTCGGTGCTGACGCGGGCATAGCCCAGCAGGCCAGCGGCGGCGCTC
TTGTTCATGGCGTAATGTCTCCGGTTCTAGTCGCAAGTATTCTACTTTATGCGACTAAAACACGCGACAA
GAAAACGCCAGGAAAAGGGCAGGGCGGCAGCCTGTCGCGTAACTTAGGACTTGTGCGACATGTCGTTTTC
AGAAGACGGCTGCACTGAACGTCAGAAGCCGACTGCACTATAGCAGCGGAGGGGTTGGATCAAAGTACTT
TGATCCCGAGGGGAACCCTGTGGTTGGCATGCACATACAAATGGACGAACGGATAAACCTTTTCACGCCC
TTTTAAATATCCGTTATTCTAATAAACGCTCTTTTCTCTTAGGTTTACCCGCCAATATATCCTGTCAAAC
ACTGATAGTTTAAACTGAAGGCGGGAAACGACAATCTGATCCAAGCTCAAGCTAAGCTTGGGCCCGAGCG
GATAACAATTTCACACAGGAAACAGCTATGACCATGATTACGCCAAGCTATCAACTTTGTATAGAAAAGT
TGAGTCTAGCTCAACAGAGCTTTTAACCCAAATTGGTACAATAGAATACAACTTTAGATCATAATTCTCA
AAAGAAAGAGATTCCTTAGCTATTCTATCTGCCACTCCATTTCCTTCTCGGCTTGTATGCACAAGCATAA
AATCCTCAAACTTGCTAAGTAGATACTTTATGTCTTGGATAATTGGATTGAGACTTGACAAGCATAACTT
TCATGTAACCAAAGACACAAGTTGCTGAGAATCCACCTCAAAAATGATCTTCCTATAATTGAATCGGGAT
AATGACAGCACAGCCCATCTAAGAGCCTCCACTTCTACTTCCAGCACGCTTCTTACTTTTACCACAGCTC
TTGCACCTAACCATAACACCTTCCCTGTATGATCGCGAAGCACCCACCCTAAGCCACATTTTAATCCTTC
TGTTGGCCATGCCCCATCAAAGTTGCACTTAACCCAAGATTGTGGTGGAGCTTCCCATGTTTCTCGTCTG
TCCCGACGGTGTTGTGGTTGGTGCTTTCCTTACATTCTGAGCCTCTTTCCTTCTAATCCACTCATCTGCA
TCTTCTTGTGTCCTTACTAATACCTCATTGGTTCCAAATTCCCTCCCTTTAAGCACCAGCTCGTTTCTGT
TCTTCCACAGCCTCCCAAGTATCCAAGGGACTAAAGCCTCCACATTCTTCAGATCAGGATATTCTTGTTT
AAGATGTTGAACTCTATGGAGGTTTGTATGAACTGATGATCTAGGACCGGATAAGTTCCCTTCTTCATAG
CGAACTTATTCAAAGAATGTTTTGTGTATCATTCTTGTTACATTGTTATTAATGAAAAAATATTATTGGT
CATTGGACTGAACACGAGTGTTAAATATGGACCAGGCCCCAAATAAGATCCATTGATATATGAATTAAAT
AACAAGAATAAATCGAGTCACCAAACCACTTGCCTTTTTTAACGAGACTTGTTCACCAACTTGATACAAA
AGTCATTATCCTATGCAAATCAATAATCATACAAAAATATCCAATAACACTAAAAAATTAAAAGAAATGG
ATAATTTCACAATATGTTATACGATAAAGAAGTTACTTTTCCAAGAAATTCACTGATTTTATAAGCCCAC
TTGCATTAGATAAATGGCAAAAAAAAACAAAAAGGAAAAGAAATAAAGCACGAAGAATTCTAGAAAATAC
GAAATACGCTTCAATGCAGTGGGACCCACGGTTCAATTATTGCCAATTTTCAGCTCCACCGTATATTTAA
AAAATAAAACGATAATGCTAAAAAAATATAAATCGTAACGATCGTTAAATCTCAACGGCTGGATCTTATG
ACGACCGTTAGAAATTGTGGTTGTCGACGAGTCAGTAATAAACGGCGTCAAAGTGGTTGCAGCCGGCACA
CACGAGTCGTGTTTATCAACTCAAAGCACAAATACTTTTCCTCAACCTAAAAATAAGGCAATTAGCCAAA
AACAACTTTGCGTGTAAACAACGCTCAATACACGTGTCATTTTATTATTAGCTATTGCTTCACCGCCTTA
GCTTTCTCGTGACCTAGTCGTCCTCGTCTTTTCTTCTTCTTCTTCTATAAAACAATACCCAAAGAGCTCT
TCTTCTTCACAATTCAGATTTCAATTTCTCAAAATCTTAAAAACTTTCTCTCAATTCTCTCTACCGTGAT
CAAGGTAAATTTCTGTGTTCCTTATTCTCTCAAAATCTTCGATTTTGTTTTCGTTCGATCCCAATTTCGT
ATATGTTCTTTGGTTTAGATTCTGTTAATCTTAGATCGAAGACGATTTTCTGGGTTTGATCGTTAGATAT
CATCTTAATTCTCGATTAGGGTTTCATAGATATCATCCGATTTGTTCAAATAATTTGAGTTTTGTCGAAT
AATTACTCTTCGATTTGTGATTTCTATCTAGATCTGGTGTTAGTTTCTAGTTTGTGCGATCGAATTTGTC
GATTAATCTGAGTTTTTCTGATTAACAGGCAAGTTTGTACAAAAAAGCAGGCTTCATGGAGATCGTTGAA
GGATCTTCAACTTTGAATCTTGCCTTTGTGGCACAAATCTTCCATGAAAGGAATGGTCTAAACAAGGATG
GTAAGTATGCATTTGCGGAGATGATGACCGAAGACGTAGAGACTTGTAGAGATGAACGATGCTACCGGCT
ATGGATCAACAGCCTCGGGATTGACAGTTATGTCAATAATGTATTTGAAGATGTTAGAAATGGATGGATT
CTTCTTGAGGTTCTTGACAAGGTCTCTCCCAGTTCAGTCAACTGGAAGCATGCTTCCAAACCACCGATTA
AGATGCCGTTTAGAAAAGTAGAGAACTGCAATCAAGTCATAAAGATCGGGAAACAGCTAAAATTCTCACT
TGTAAATGTAGCTGGAAATGACATAGTTCAAGGGAATAAGAAGCTCATTCTTGGTCTCTTATGGCAGTTG
ATGAGATTCCATATGCTCCAACTTCTCAAGAGTCTCAGATCTCGGACACTAGGTAAAGAGATGACTGATG
CAGATATCCTCAGCTGGGCCAACAGGAAAGTAAGAACAATGGGACGAAAATTGCAAATCGAGAGTTTCAA
GGACAAGAGTCTATCGAGTGGGTTATTCTTCCTCAACCTTCTATGGGCGGTTGAACCAAGAGTTGTGAAC
TGGAATCTTGTCACCAAGGGTGAAACAGATGATGAGAAGAGGTTGAATGCTACATACATAGTTAGTGTCG
CAAGAAAGCTCGGTTGTTCGGTTTTCTTGTTACCTGAAGATATCGTGGAGGTGAATCAGAAGATGATCCT
AATTTTAACGGCAAGTATAATGTACTGGAGTCTTCAGAGACATTCACGGGAGAGTTCAGATTCGTCGTCA
ACTCAGAGCACCACAACGACGTGCACCAGCACAGCCTCGTCCCCTGCCCCATCTGTCACAGAAGAGGAGG
AAGTCTCCTCATTGAGCGGTGAAGTCACGAGCTTGGCCGTTGGTGATGCGGTTTCTGAAATCACCACGGT
CTCAGAGGAAGCATCCATCGAAGACCCAGCTTTCTTGTACAAAGTGGAAATGGTGAGCAAGGGCGAGGAG
GATAACATGGCCATCATCAAGGAGTTCATGCGCTTCAAGGTGCACATGGAGGGCTCCGTGAACGGCCACG
AGTTCGAGATCGAGGGCGAGGGCGAGGGCCGCCCCTACGAGGGCACCCAGACCGCCAAGCTGAAGGTGAC
CAAGGGTGGCCCCCTGCCCTTCGCCTGGGACATCCTGTCCCCTCAGTTCATGTACGGCTCCAAGGCCTAC
GTGAAGCACCCCGCCGACATCCCCGACTACTTGAAGCTGTCCTTCCCCGAGGGCTTCAAGTGGGAGCGCG
TGATGAACTTCGAGGACGGCGGCGTGGTGACCGTGACCCAGGACTCCTCCCTGCAGGACGGCGAGTTCAT
CTACAAGGTGAAGCTGCGCGGCACCAACTTCCCCTCCGACGGCCCCGTAATGCAGAAGAAGACCATGGGC
TGGGAGGCCTCCTCCGAGCGGATGTACCCCGAGGACGGCGCCCTGAAGGGCGAGATCAAGCAGAGGCTGA
AGCTGAAGGACGGCGGCCACTACGACGCTGAGGTCAAGACCACCTACAAGGCCAAGAAGCCCGTGCAGCT
GCCCGGCGCCTACAACGTCAACATCAAGTTGGACATCACCTCCCACAACGAGGACTACACCATCGTGGAA
CAGTACGAACGCGCCGAGGGCCGCCACTCCACCGGCGGCATGGACGAGCTGTACAAGTAAGCAACTTTAT
TATACATAGTTGATAATTCACTGGCCGTCGTTTTACAACGTCGTGACTGGGAAAACGATCTAACTGACTA
GCCGCGGCCATGGCGGCCGGGAGCGGCCATGCTAGAGTCCGCAAAAATCACCAGTCTCTCTCTACAAATC
TATCTCTCTCTATTTTTCTCCAGAATAATGTGTGAGTAGTTCCCAGATAAGGGAATTAGGGTTCTTATAG
GGTTTCGCTCATGTGTTGAGCATATAAGAAACCCTTAGTATGTATTTGTATTTGTAAAATACTTCTATCA
ATAAAATTTCTAATTCCTAAAACCAAAATCCAGTGACCTGCAGGTCGACCATATGGGAGAGCTCGAATTA
TCATACATGAGAATTAAGGGAGTCACGTTATGACCCCCGCCGATGACGCGGGACAAGCCGTTTTACGTTT
GGAACTGACAGAACCGCAACGTTGAAGGAGCCACTCAGCCGCGGGTTTCTGGAGTTTAATGAGCTAAGCA
CATACGTCAGAAACCATTATTGCGCGTTCAAAAGTCGCCTAAGGTCACTATCAGCTAGCAAATATTTCTT
GTCAAAAATGCTCCACTGACGTTCCATAAATTCCCCTCGGTATCCAATTAGAGTCTCATATTCACTCTCA
ACTCGATCGAGGCATGATTGAACAAGATGGATTGCACGCAGGTTCTCCGGCCGCTTGGGTGGAGAGGCTA
TTCGGCTATGACTGGGCACAACAGACAATCGGCTGCTCTGATGCCGCCGTGTTCCGGCTGTCAGCGCAGG
GGCGCCCGGTTCTTTTTGTCAAGACCGACCTGTCCGGTGCCCTGAATGAACTCCAAGACGAGGCAGCGCG
GCTATCGTGGCTGGCCACGACGGGCGTTCCTTGCGCAGCTGTGCTCGACGTTGTCACTGAAGCGGGAAGG
GACTGGCTGCTATTGGGCGAAGTGCCGGGGCAGGATCTCCTGTCATCTCACCTTGCTCCTGCCGAGAAAG
TATCCATCATGGCTGATGCAATGCGGCGGCTGCATACGCTTGATCCGGCTACCTGCCCATTCGACCACCA
AGCGAAACATCGCATCGAGCGAGCACGTACTCGGATGGAAGCCGGTCTTGTCGATCAGGATGATCTGGAC
GAAGAGCATCAGGGGCTCGCGCCAGCCGAACTGTTCGCCAGGCTCAAGGCGCGGATGCCCGACGGCGAGG
ATCTCGTCGTGACCCACGGCGATGCCTGCTTGCCGAATATCATGGTGGAAAATGGCCGCTTTTCTGGATT
CATCGACTGTGGCCGGCTGGGTGTGGCGGACCGCTATCAGGACATAGCGTTGGCTACCCGTGATATTGCT
GAAGAGCTTGGCGGCGAATGGGCTGACCGCTTCCTCGTGCTTTACGGTATCGCCGCTCCCGATTCGCAGC
GCATCGCCTTCTATCGCCTTCTTGACGAGTTCTTCTGAGCGGGACTCTGGGGTTCGGACTCTAGCTAGAG
TCAAGCAGATCGTTCAAACATTTGGCAATAAAGTTTCTTAAGATTGAATCCTGTTGCCGGTCTTGCGATG
ATTATCATATAATTTCTGTTGAATTACGTTAAGCATGTAATAATTAACATGTAATGCATGACGTTATTTA
TGAGATGGGTTTTTATGATTAGAGTCCCGCAATTATACATTTAATACGCGATAGAAAACAAAATATAGCG
CGCAAACTAGGATAAATTATCGCGCGCGGTGTCATCTATGTTACTAGATCGACCGGCATGCAAGCTGATA
ATTCAATTCGGCGTTAATTCAGTACATTAAAAACGTCCGCAATGTGTTATTAAGTTGTCTAAGCGTCAAT
TTGTTTACACCACAATATATCCTGCCACCAGCCAGCCAACAGCTCCCCGACCGGCAGCTCGGCACAAAAT
CACCACTCGATACAGGCAGCCCATCAGTCCGGGACGGCGTCAGCGGGAGAGCCGTTGTAAGGCGGCAGAC
TTTGCTCATGTTACCGATGCTATTCGGAAGAACGGCAACTAAGCTGCCGGGTTTGAAACACGGATGATCT
CGCGGAGGGTAGCATGTTGATTGTAACGATGACAGAGCGTTGCTGCCTGTGATCA
