>Addgene plasmid #61191 | pCMU-ACTFr | addgene partial sequence | sequence record 104938 | Mombaerts mRFPup 5'-GTGGCCGTTCACGGAGCCCTCCATG-3'
CTCCTCGCCCTTGCTCACCATTTCCACTTTGTACAAGAAAGCGTGGGTCTTCGATGGATGCTTCCTCTGA
GACCGTGGTGATTTCAGAAACCGCATCACCAACGGCCAAGCTCGTGACTTCACCGCTCAATGAGGAGACT
TCCTCCTCTTCTGTGACAGATGGGGCAGGGGACGAGGCTGTGCTGGTGCACGTCGTTGTGGTGCTCTGAG
TTGACGACGAATCTGAACTCTCCCGTGAATGTCTCTGAAGACTCCAGTACATTATACTTGCCGTTAAAAT
TAGGATCATCTTCTGATTCACCTCCACGATATCTTCAGGTAACAAGAAAACCGAACAACCGAGCTTTCTT
GCGACACTAACTATGTATG
