>Addgene plasmid #61191 | pCMU-ACTFr | addgene partial sequence | sequence record 104939 | M13-F20 5'-TGTAAAACGACGGCCAGT-3'
GTCCTCGTTGTGGGAGGTGATGTCCAANTTGATGTTGACGTTGTAGGCGCCGGGCAGCTGCACGGGCTTC
TTGGCCTTGTAGGTGGTCTTGACCTCAGCGTCGTAGTGGCCGCCGTCCTTCAGCTTCAGCCTCTGCTTGA
TCTCGCCCTTCAGGGCGCCGTCCTCGGGGTACATCCGCTCGGAGGAGGCCTCCCAGCCCATGGTCTTCTT
CTGCATTACGGGGCCGTCGGAGGGGAAGTTGGTGCCGCGCAGCTTCACCTTGTAGATGAACTCGCCGTCC
TGCAGGGAGGAGTCCTGGGTCACGGTCACCACGCCGCCGTCCTCGAAGTTCATCACGCGCTCCCACTTGA
AGCCCTCGGGGAAGGACAGCTTCAAGTAGTCGGGGATGTCGGCGGGGTGCTTCACGTAGGCCTTGGAGCC
GTACATGAACTGAGGGGACAGGATGTCCCAGGCGAAGGGCAGGGGGCCACCCTTGGTCACCTTCAGCTTG
GCGGTCTGGGTGCCCTCGTAGGGGCGGCCCTCGCCCTCGCCCTCGATCTCGAACTCGTGGCCGTTCACGG
AGCCCTCCATGTGCACCTTGAAGCGCATGAACTCCTTGATGATGGCCATGTTATCCTCCTCGCCCTTGCT
CACCATTTCCACTTTGTACAAGAAAGCTGGGTCTTCGATGGATGCTTCCTCTGAGACCGT
